Addgene plasmid #90711: HJURP E4.1 gRNA
Purpose: 3rd generation lentiviral gRNA plasmid targeting human HJURP
Depositing lab: Iain Cheeseman. Depositing organization: Whitehead Institute for Biomedical Research. Publication: Large-Scale Analysis of CRISPR/Cas9 Cell-Cycle Knockouts Reveals the Diversity of p53-Dependent Responses to Cell-Cycle Defects. McKinley KL, Cheeseman IM. Dev Cell. 2017 Feb 27;40(4):405-420.e2. doi: 10.1016/j.devcel.2017.01.012. Epub 2017 Feb 16. PubMed 28216383.
Backbone
  Vector backbone: pLenti-sgRNA
  Backbone manufacturer: Eric Lander & David Sabatini labs (Addgene plasmid #71409)
  Backbone size w/o insert (bp): 9151
  Vector type: Lentiviral, CRISPR
  Selectable markers: Puromycin
Growth in bacteria
  Bacterial resistance: Ampicillin, 100 μg/mL
  Growth temperature: 37°C
  Growth strain: NEB Stable
  Copy number: Unknown
Gene/Insert
  Gene/Insert name: HJURP (Guide Designation E4.1) (alt name: pKMKO series)
  gRNA/shRNA sequence: CACCgTCAGCCGCTGCATGCGCCTC
  Species: H. sapiens (human)
  Promoter: U6
  Cloning method: Restriction Enzyme; 5′ cloning site BsmBI (destroyed during cloning); 3′ cloning site BsmBI (destroyed during cloning)
  Sequencing primers: 5′ hU6-F (5'-GAGGGCCTATTTCCCATGATT-3'); 3′ EF1a-R (5'-CACGGCGACTACTGCACTTA-3')
Terms and licenses: Academic/Nonprofit Terms; Industry Terms: Not Available to Industry
Depositor comments: Please note that gRNA target sequence listed is not strictly the 20nt spacer sequence, but also contains the 5' BsmBI overhang. For more information about knockout human cell lines generated using this plasmid, please see http://cellcycleknockouts.wi.mit.edu/ .
How to cite: HJURP E4.1 gRNA was a gift from Iain Cheeseman (Addgene plasmid # 90711 ; http://n2t.net/addgene:90711 ; RRID:Addgene_90711)
