[The description below was written by a language model from this plasmid's Addgene catalogue record and pLannotate feature annotations shown in this document.]
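Description:
HJURP E4.1 gRNA is a third-generation lentiviral CRISPR guide plasmid built on the pLenti-sgRNA backbone and designed to deliver a single guide RNA against human HJURP into mammalian cells. It is propagated in E. coli through a high-copy ColE1/pUC-type origin with ampicillin resistance (AmpR/bla). An f1 origin, an SV40 origin and remnants of lac/lacZα cloning-vector sequence are also annotated in the backbone. The catalogue lists the backbone without insert as 9,151 bp, whereas the sequenced record behind the feature table is 7,302 nt. The record does not explain the difference, though replacement of a stuffer during BsmBI cloning is one possible cause.

The viral cassette is driven by an RSV promoter fused to a truncated HIV-1 5' LTR, which makes genomic RNA production Tat-independent. It is followed by the Ψ packaging signal with a partial gag region, the RRE for Rev-dependent nuclear export, and a cPPT/CTS element. It ends in a ΔU3 self-inactivating 3' LTR with an SV40 polyadenylation signal downstream.

Within this frame, a human U6 RNA polymerase III promoter expresses the HJURP-targeting spacer (guide designation E4.1), which was inserted between BsmBI sites that were destroyed in cloning. The spacer is joined to a Streptococcus pyogenes Cas9 guide scaffold, annotated as a tracrRNA fragment. A separate EF-1α core promoter drives puromycin N-acetyltransferase, followed by a WPRE to enhance expression, so transduced cells can be selected with puromycin.

No Cas9 is encoded, so the nuclease must be supplied separately. The plasmid belongs to a series of guides used for a large-scale analysis of CRISPR/Cas9 knockouts of cell-cycle genes in human cell lines.
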