Features (pLannotate 1.2.2; 28 found; start..end, strand, type, name):
      1..37      +  rep_origin     RSF ori (fragment): Plasmids containing the RSF 1030 origin of replication can be propagated in E. coli cells that contain additional plasmids with compatible origins.
     39..131     +  CDS            lacI (fragment): lac repressor; lacI; The lac repressor binds to the lac operator to inhibit transcription in E. coli. This inhibition can be relieved by adding lactose or isopropyl-β-D-thiogalactopyranoside (IPTG).
    144..165     +  protein_bind   CAP binding site: CAP binding activates transcription in the presence of cAMP. E. coli catabolite activator protein
    180..210     +  promoter       lac promoter: promoter for the E. coli lac operon
    218..234     +  protein_bind   lac operator: The lac repressor binds to the lac operator to inhibit transcription in E. coli. This inhibition can be relieved by adding lactose or isopropyl-β-D-thiogalactopyranoside (IPTG). lac repressor encoded by lacI
    279..297     +  promoter       T3 promoter: promoter for bacteriophage T3 RNA polymerase
    325..551     +  promoter       RSV promoter: Rous sarcoma virus enhancer/promoter
    552..732     +  LTR            5' LTR (truncated): truncated 5' long terminal repeat (LTR) from HIV-1
    779..904     +  misc_feature   HIV-1 Ψ: packaging signal of human immunodeficiency virus type 1
    888..1251    +  CDS            HIV-1 gag (fragment): gag protein from human immunodeficiency virus 1; gag
   1397..1630    +  misc_feature   RRE: The Rev response element (RRE) of HIV-1 allows for Rev-dependent mRNA export from the nucleus to the cytoplasm.
   2007..2033    +  CDS            Rev (fragment): human immunodeficiency virus 1 (HIV-1) Rev protein; rev; enhances nuclear export of unspliced and incompletely spliced viral mRNAs
   2037..2277    +  promoter       U6 promoter: RNA polymerase III promoter for human U6 snRNA
   2325..2392    +  misc_RNA       tracrRNA (fragment): trans-activating CRISPR RNA for the Streptococcus pyogenes CRISPR/Cas9 system
   2441..2558    +  misc_feature   cPPT/CTS: central polypurine tract and central termination sequence of HIV-1
   2627..2838    +  promoter       EF-1α core promoter: core promoter for human elongation factor EF-1α
   2864..3463    +  CDS            PuroR (fragment): puromycin N-acetyltransferase; pac from Streptomyces; confers resistance to puromycin
   3479..4067    +  misc_feature   WPRE: woodchuck hepatitis virus posttranscriptional regulatory element
   4118..4137    +  misc_feature   cPPT/CTS (fragment): central polypurine tract and central termination sequence of HIV-1
   4139..4372    +  LTR            3' LTR (ΔU3): self-inactivating 3' long terminal repeat (LTR) from HIV-1
   4450..4571    +  polyA_signal   SV40 poly(A) signal: SV40 polyadenylation signal
   4611..4746    +  rep_origin     SV40 ori: SV40 origin of replication
   4767..4785    -  promoter       T7 promoter: promoter for bacteriophage T7 RNA polymerase
   4793..4948    +  CDS            lacZα (fragment): LacZα fragment of β-galactosidase; lacZ fragment
   4953..5381    +  rep_origin     f1 ori (sequence partly withheld): f1 bacteriophage origin of replication; arrow indicates direction of (+) strand synthesis
   5434..5538    +  promoter       AmpR promoter: bla
   5539..6399    +  CDS            AmpR: β-lactamase; bla; confers resistance to ampicillin, carbenicillin, and related antibiotics
   6570..7158    +  rep_origin     ori: high-copy-number ColE1/pMB1/pBR322/pUC origin of replication
>Addgene plasmid #90711 | HJURP E4.1 gRNA | addgene full sequence | sequence record 182895 | Addgene NGS Result
ACCGAGCGCAGCGAGTCAGTGAGCGAGGAAGCGGAAGAGCGCCCAATACGCAAACCGCCTCTCCCCGCGC
GTTGGCCGATTCATTAATGCAGCTGGCACGACAGGTTTCCCGACTGGAAAGCGGGCAGTGAGCGCAACGC
AATTAATGTGAGTTAGCTCACTCATTAGGCACCCCAGGCTTTACACTTTATGCTTCCGGCTCGTATGTTG
TGTGGAATTGTGAGCGGATAACAATTTCACACAGGAAACAGCTATGACCATGATTACGCCAAGCGCGCAA
TTAACCCTCACTAAAGGGAACAAAAGCTGGAGCTGCAAGCTTAATGTAGTCTTATGCAATACTCTTGTAG
TCTTGCAACATGGTAACGATGAGTTAGCAACATGCCTTACAAGGAGAGAAAAAGCACCGTGCATGCCGAT
TGGTGGAAGTAAGGTGGTACGATCGTGCCTTATTAGGAAGGCAACAGACGGGTCTGACATGGATTGGACG
AACCACTGAATTGCCGCATTGCAGAGATATTGTATTTAAGTGCCTAGCTCGATACATAAACGGGTCTCTC
TGGTTAGACCAGATCTGAGCCTGGGAGCTCTCTGGCTAACTAGGGAACCCACTGCTTAAGCCTCAATAAA
GCTTGCCTTGAGTGCTTCAAGTAGTGTGTGCCCGTCTGTTGTGTGACTCTGGTAACTAGAGATCCCTCAG
ACCCTTTTAGTCAGTGTGGAAAATCTCTAGCAGTGGCGCCCGAACAGGGACTTGAAAGCGAAAGGGAAAC
CAGAGGAGCTCTCTCGACGCAGGACTCGGCTTGCTGAAGCGCGCACGGCAAGAGGCGAGGGGCGGCGACT
GGTGAGTACGCCAAAAATTTTGACTAGCGGAGGCTAGAAGGAGAGAGATGGGTGCGAGAGCGTCAGTATT
AAGCGGGGGAGAATTAGATCGCGATGGGAAAAAATTCGGTTAAGGCCAGGGGGAAAGAAAAAATATAAAT
TAAAACATATAGTATGGGCAAGCAGGGAGCTAGAACGATTCGCAGTTAATCCTGGCCTGTTAGAAACATC
AGAAGGCTGTAGACAAATACTGGGACAGCTACAACCATCCCTTCAGACAGGATCAGAAGAACTTAGATCA
TTATATAATACAGTAGCAACCCTCTATTGTGTGCATCAAAGGATAGAGATAAAAGACACCAAGGAAGCTT
TAGACAAGATAGAGGAAGAGCAAAACAAAAGTAAGACCACCGCACAGCAAGCGGCCGCTGATCTTCAGAC
CTGGAGGAGGAGATATGAGGGACAATTGGAGAAGTGAATTATATAAATATAAAGTAGTAAAAATTGAACC
ATTAGGAGTAGCACCCACCAAGGCAAAGAGAAGAGTGGTGCAGAGAGAAAAAAGAGCAGTGGGAATAGGA
GCTTTGTTCCTTGGGTTCTTGGGAGCAGCAGGAAGCACTATGGGCGCAGCGTCAATGACGCTGACGGTAC
AGGCCAGACAATTATTGTCTGGTATAGTGCAGCAGCAGAACAATTTGCTGAGGGCTATTGAGGCGCAACA
GCATCTGTTGCAACTCACAGTCTGGGGCATCAAGCAGCTCCAGGCAAGAATCCTGGCTGTGGAAAGATAC
CTAAAGGATCAACAGCTCCTGGGGATTTGGGGTTGCTCTGGAAAACTCATTTGCACCACTGCTGTGCCTT
GGAATGCTAGTTGGAGTAATAAATCTCTGGAACAGATTTGGAATCACACGACCTGGATGGAGTGGGACAG
AGAAATTAACAATTACACAAGCTTAATACACTCCTTAATTGAAGAATCGCAAAACCAGCAAGAAAAGAAT
GAACAAGAATTATTGGAATTAGATAAATGGGCAAGTTTGTGGAATTGGTTTAACATAACAAATTGGCTGT
GGTATATAAAATTATTCATAATGATAGTAGGAGGCTTGGTAGGTTTAAGAATAGTTTTTGCTGTACTTTC
TATAGTGAATAGAGTTAGGCAGGGATATTCACCATTATCGTTTCAGACCCACCTCCCAACCCCGAGGGGA
CCCAGAGAGGGCCTATTTCCCATGATTCCTTCATATTTGCATATACGATACAAGGCTGTTAGAGAGATAA
TTAGAATTAATTTGACTGTAAACACAAAGATATTAGTACAAAATACGTGACGTAGAAAGTAATAATTTCT
TGGGTAGTTTGCAGTTTTAAAATTATGTTTTAAAATGGACTATCATATGCTTACCGTAACTTGAAAGTAT
TTCGATTTCTTGGCTTTATATATCTTGTGGAAAGGACGAAACACCGTCAGCCGCTGCATGCGCCTCGTTT
AAGAGCTATGCTGGAAACAGCATAGCAAGTTTAAATAAGGCTAGTCCGTTATCAACTTGAAAAAGTGGCA
CCGAGTCGGTGCTTTTTTTGAATTCTAGATCTTGAGACAAATGGCAGTATTCATCCACAATTTTAAAAGA
AAAGGGGGGATTGGGGGGTACAGTGCAGGGGAAAGAATAGTAGACATAATAGCAACAGACATACAAACTA
AAGAATTACAAAAACAAATTACAAAAATTCAAAATTTTCGGGTTTATTACAGGGACAGCAGAGATCCACT
TTGGCGCCGGCTCGAGTGGCTCCGGTGCCCGTCAGTGGGCAGAGCGCACATCGCCCACAGTCCCCGAGAA
GTTGGGGGGAGGGGTCGGCAATTGAACCGGTGCCTAGAGAAGGTGGCGCGGGGTAAACTGGGAAAGTGAT
GTCGTGTACTGGCTCCGCCTTTTTCCCGAGGGTGGGGGAGAACCGTATATAAGTGCAGTAGTCGCCGTGA
ACGTTCTTTTTCGCAACGGGTTTGCCGCCAGAACACAGGTGTCGTGACGCGGGATCCGCCACCATGACCG
AGTACAAGCCCACGGTGCGCCTCGCCACCCGCGACGACGTCCCCAGGGCCGTACGCACCCTCGCCGCCGC
GTTCGCCGACTACCCCGCCACGCGCCACACCGTCGATCCGGACCGCCACATCGAGCGGGTCACCGAGCTG
CAAGAACTCTTCCTCACGCGCGTCGGGCTCGACATCGGCAAGGTGTGGGTCGCGGACGACGGCGCCGCGG
TGGCGGTCTGGACCACGCCGGAGAGCGTCGAAGCGGGGGCGGTGTTCGCCGAGATCGGCCCGCGCATGGC
CGAGTTGAGCGGTTCCCGGCTGGCCGCGCAGCAACAGATGGAAGGCCTCCTGGCGCCGCACCGGCCCAAG
GAGCCCGCGTGGTTCCTGGCCACCGTCGGAGTCTCGCCCGACCACCAGGGCAAGGGTCTGGGCAGCGCCG
TCGTGCTCCCCGGAGTGGAGGCGGCCGAGCGCGCCGGGGTGCCCGCCTTCCTGGAGACCTCCGCGCCCCG
CAACCTCCCCTTCTACGAGCGGCTCGGCTTCACCGTCACCGCCGACGTCGAGGTGCCCGAAGGACCGCGC
ACCTGGTGCATGACCCGCAAGCCCGGTGCCTGAACGCGTTAAGTCGACAATCAACCTCTGGATTACAAAA
TTTGTGAAAGATTGACTGGTATTCTTAACTATGTTGCTCCTTTTACGCTATGTGGATACGCTGCTTTAAT
GCCTTTGTATCATGCTATTGCTTCCCGTATGGCTTTCATTTTCTCCTCCTTGTATAAATCCTGGTTGCTG
TCTCTTTATGAGGAGTTGTGGCCCGTTGTCAGGCAACGTGGCGTGGTGTGCACTGTGTTTGCTGACGCAA
CCCCCACTGGTTGGGGCATTGCCACCACCTGTCAGCTCCTTTCCGGGACTTTCGCTTTCCCCCTCCCTAT
TGCCACGGCGGAACTCATCGCCGCCTGCCTTGCCCGCTGCTGGACAGGGGCTCGGCTGTTGGGCACTGAC
AATTCCGTGGTGTTGTCGGGGAAATCATCGTCCTTTCCTTGGCTGCTCGCCTGTGTTGCCACCTGGATTC
TGCGCGGGACGTCCTTCTGCTACGTCCCTTCGGCCCTCAATCCAGCGGACCTTCCTTCCCGCGGCCTGCT
GCCGGCTCTGCGGCCTCTTCCGCGTCTTCGCCTTCGCCCTCAGACGAGTCGGATCTCCCTTTGGGCCGCC
TCCCCGCGTCGACTTTAAGACCAATGACTTACAAGGCAGCTGTAGATCTTAGCCACTTTTTAAAAGAAAA
GGGGGGACTGGAAGGGCTAATTCACTCCCAACGAAGACAAGATCTGCTTTTTGCTTGTACTGGGTCTCTC
TGGTTAGACCAGATCTGAGCCTGGGAGCTCTCTGGCTAACTAGGGAACCCACTGCTTAAGCCTCAATAAA
GCTTGCCTTGAGTGCTTCAAGTAGTGTGTGCCCGTCTGTTGTGTGACTCTGGTAACTAGAGATCCCTCAG
ACCCTTTTAGTCAGTGTGGAAAATCTCTAGCAGTACGTATAGTAGTTCATGTCATCTTATTATTCAGTAT
TTATAACTTGCAAAGAAATGAATATCAGAGAGTGAGAGGAACTTGTTTATTGCAGCTTATAATGGTTACA
AATAAAGCAATAGCATCACAAATTTCACAAATAAAGCATTTTTTTCACTGCATTCTAGTTGTGGTTTGTC
CAAACTCATCAATGTATCTTATCATGTCTGGCTCTAGCTATCCCGCCCCTAACTCCGCCCATCCCGCCCC
TAACTCCGCCCAGTTCCGCCCATTCTCCGCCCCATGGCTGACTAATTTTTTTTATTTATGCAGAGGCCGA
GGCCGCCTCGGCCTCTGAGCTATTCCAGAAGTAGTGAGGAGGCTTTTTTGGAGGCCTAGGGACGTACCCA
ATTCGCCCTATAGTGAGTCGTATTACGCGCGCTCACTGGCCGTCGTTTTACAACGTCGTGACTGGGAAAA
CCCTGGCGTTACCCAACTTAATCGCCTTGCAGCACATCCCCCTTTCGCCAGCTGGCGTAATAGCGAAGAG
GCCCGCACCGATCGCCCTTCCCAACAGTTGCGCAGCCTGAATGGCGAATGGG
[124 nt withheld, positions 4953-5076]
C
[91 nt withheld, positions 5078-5168]
A
[49 nt withheld, positions 5170-5218]
CCTTTGACGTTGGAGTCCACGTTCTTT
[37 nt withheld, positions 5246-5282]
ACCCTATCTCGGTCTATTCTTTTGATTTATAAGGGATTTTGCCGATTTCGGCCTATTGGTTAAAAAATGA
GCTGATTTAACAAAAATTTAACGCGAATTTTAACAAAATATTAACGCTTACAATTTAGGTGGCACTTTTC
GGGGAAATGTGCGCGGAACCCCTATTTGTTTATTTTTCTAAATACATTCAAATATGTATCCGCTCATGAG
ACAATAACCCTGATAAATGCTTCAATAATATTGAAAAAGGAAGAGTATGAGTATTCAACATTTCCGTGTC
GCCCTTATTCCCTTTTTTGCGGCATTTTGCCTTCCTGTTTTTGCTCACCCAGAAACGCTGGTGAAAGTAA
AAGATGCTGAAGATCAGTTGGGTGCACGAGTGGGTTACATCGAACTGGATCTCAACAGCGGTAAGATCCT
TGAGAGTTTTCGCCCCGAAGAACGTTTTCCAATGATGAGCACTTTTAAAGTTCTGCTATGTGGCGCGGTA
TTATCCCGTATTGACGCCGGGCAAGAGCAACTCGGTCGCCGCATACACTATTCTCAGAATGACTTGGTTG
AGTACTCACCAGTCACAGAAAAGCATCTTACGGATGGCATGACAGTAAGAGAATTATGCAGTGCTGCCAT
AACCATGAGTGATAACACTGCGGCCAACTTACTTCTGACAACGATCGGAGGACCGAAGGAGCTAACCGCT
TTTTTGCACAACATGGGGGATCATGTAACTCGCCTTGATCGTTGGGAACCGGAGCTGAATGAAGCCATAC
CAAACGACGAGCGTGACACCACGATGCCTGTAGCAATGGCAACAACGTTGCGCAAACTATTAACTGGCGA
ACTACTTACTCTAGCTTCCCGGCAACAATTAATAGACTGGATGGAGGCGGATAAAGTTGCAGGACCACTT
CTGCGCTCGGCCCTTCCGGCTGGCTGGTTTATTGCTGATAAATCTGGAGCCGGTGAGCGTGGGTCTCGCG
GTATCATTGCAGCACTGGGGCCAGATGGTAAGCCCTCCCGTATCGTAGTTATCTACACGACGGGGAGTCA
GGCAACTATGGATGAACGAAATAGACAGATCGCTGAGATAGGTGCCTCACTGATTAAGCATTGGTAACTG
TCAGACCAAGTTTACTCATATATACTTTAGATTGATTTAAAACTTCATTTTTAATTTAAAAGGATCTAGG
TGAAGATCCTTTTTGATAATCTCATGACCAAAATCCCTTAACGTGAGTTTTCGTTCCACTGAGCGTCAGA
CCCCGTAGAAAAGATCAAAGGATCTTCTTGAGATCCTTTTTTTCTGCGCGTAATCTGCTGCTTGCAAACA
AAAAAACCACCGCTACCAGCGGTGGTTTGTTTGCCGGATCAAGAGCTACCAACTCTTTTTCCGAAGGTAA
CTGGCTTCAGCAGAGCGCAGATACCAAATACTGTTCTTCTAGTGTAGCCGTAGTTAGGCCACCACTTCAA
GAACTCTGTAGCACCGCCTACATACCTCGCTCTGCTAATCCTGTTACCAGTGGCTGCTGCCAGTGGCGAT
AAGTCGTGTCTTACCGGGTTGGACTCAAGACGATAGTTACCGGATAAGGCGCAGCGGTCGGGCTGAACGG
GGGGTTCGTGCACACAGCCCAGCTTGGAGCGAACGACCTACACCGAACTGAGATACCTACAGCGTGAGCT
ATGAGAAAGCGCCACGCTTCCCGAAGGGAGAAAGGCGGACAGGTATCCGGTAAGCGGCAGGGTCGGAACA
GGAGAGCGCACGAGGGAGCTTCCAGGGGGAAACGCCTGGTATCTTTATAGTCCTGTCGGGTTTCGCCACC
TCTGACTTGAGCGTCGATTTTTGTGATGCTCGTCAGGGGGGCGGAGCCTATGGAAAAACGCCAGCAACGC
GGCCTTTTTACGGTTCCTGGCCTTTTGCTGGCCTTTTGCTCACATGTTCTTTCCTGCGTTATCCCCTGAT
TCTGTGGATAACCGTATTACCGCCTTTGAGTGAGCTGATACCGCTCGCCGCAGCCGAACG
